>Addgene plasmid #90120 | p5Edll4E1 | addgene full sequence | sequence record 178520 | Addgene NGS Result
TTGAGATCCTTTTTTTCTGCGCGTAATCTGCTGCTTGCAAACAAAAAAACCACCGCTACCAGCGGTGGTT
TGTTTGCCGGATCAAGAGCTACCAACTCTTTTTCCGAAGGTAACTGGCTTCAGCAGAGCGCAGATACCAA
ATACTGTTCTTCTAGTGTAGCCGTAGTTAGGCCACCACTTCAAGAACTCTGTAGCACCGCCTACATACCT
CGCTCTGCTAATCCTGTTACCAGTGGCTGCTGCCAGTGGCGATAAGTCGTGTCTTACCGGGTTGGACTCA
AGACGATAGTTACCGGATAAGGCGCAGCGGTCGGGCTGAACGGGGGGTTCGTGCACACAGCCCAGCTTGG
AGCGAACGACCTACACCGAACTGAGATACCTACAGCGTGAGCTATGAGAAAGCGCCACGCTTCCCGAAGG
GAGAAAGGCGGACAGGTATCCGGTAAGCGGCAGGGTCGGAACAGGAGAGCGCACGAGGGAGCTTCCAGGG
GGAAACGCCTGGTATCTTTATAGTCCTGTCGGGTTTCGCCACCTCTGACTTGAGCGTCGATTTTTGTGAT
GCTCGTCAGGGGGGCGGAGCCTATGGAAAAACGCCAGCAACGCGGCCTTTTTACGGTTCCTGGCCTTTTG
CTGGCCTTTTGCTCACATGTTCTTTCCTGCGTTATCCCCTGATTCTGTGGATAACCGTATTACCGCCTTT
GAGTGAGCTGATACCGCTCGCCGCAGCCGAACGACCGAGCGCAGCGAGTCAGTGAGCGAGGAAGCGGAAG
AGCGCCCAATACGCAAACCGCCTCTCCCCGCGCGTTGGCCGATTCATTAATGCAGCTGGCACGACAGGTT
TCCCGACTGGAAAGCGGGCAGTGAGCGCAACGCAATTAATACGCGTACCGCTAGCCAGGAAGAGTTTGTA
GAAACGCAAAAAGGCCATCCGTCAGGATGGCCTTCTGCTTAGTTTGATGCCTGGCAGTTTATGGCGGGCG
TCCTGCCCGCCACCCTCCGGGCCGTTGCTTCACAACGTTCAAATCCGCTCCCGGCGGATTTGTCCTACTC
AGGAGAGCGTTCACCGACAAACAACAGATAAAACGAAAGGCCCAGTCTTCCGACTGAGCCTTTCGTTTTA
TTTGATGCCTGGCAGTTCCCTACTCTCGCGTTAACGCTAGCATGGATGTTTTCCCAGTCACGACGTTGTA
AAACGACGGCCAGTCTTAAGCTCGGGCCCGAGTTAACGCTACCATGGAGCTCCAAATAATGATTTTATTT
TGACTGATAGTGACCTGTTCGTTGCAACAAATTGATAAGCAATGCTTTTTTATAATGCCAACTTTGTATA
GAAAAGTTGCAGCTGAACACTGAAAAGGCAGAGAAAAGGCTGCCCTCAGGAACAGCCGACCGTTTTTCAT
GATAAGGATATTTCATTGTTTTTGCAACAAGACAGCTTGAGTTTAAAAAAAAAAAAAAAAAGTCCTACAG
CCGAGCGGCTCAGTTGTTTGGCGGTGATATAATGCCCGTTCAGTCTTTGTTGTGTGGGTGTCAGTTGGCG
GTTGTTGAGAGGGGGGGCATGAGTAGTGTTGCCCCTTTGTTTGTTTTCAATGGCTCATAAACAGTCTGCA
TAAACCGATAGAAAAAGGCCAGCTTCCCCTTCGCTCTGTGTGCGGCTGATTCCTCGTTCACACTCCTCGG
GTCCTACGACTCTGGGATTGTTTTGAGCTGTCCAGCGAGGAAGGAAGCCAGTGTGAGAAAGTGGCTGTTT
TTTTGGAGTGGACAGGATTTGGCCTCATCGCGCGCGGTTCCTCTTTTCGTCGGCTGAAACAATGCAGTGG
CGTCACACCCCTCGACTGGTGCTCGGCGTTTCACATGGAAAAATGTTCCCAGAATTCCGCTCCCAGGCTC
AGAGGTAAGGCTGGGAATGGAGAGCGGAGGAAACGCAGAGCGAGAGACGAACAGGAATGGAGGAAAAGCC
AGAGACCTGAGCAGAACTGAACAGTGCTCATATGCAAGTTTGTACAAAAAAGTTGAACGAGAAACGTAAA
ATGATATAAATATCAATATATTAAATTAGATTTTGCATAAAAAACAGACTACATAATACTGTAAAACACA
ACATATGCAGTCACTATGAACCAACTACTTAGATGGTATTAGTGACCTGTAGAATTCGAGCTCTAGAGCT
GCAGGGCGGCCGCGATATCCCCTATAGTGAGTCGTATTACATGGTCATAGCTGTTTCCTGGCAGCTCTGG
CCCGTGTCTCAAAATCTCTGATGTTACATTGCACAAGATAAAAATATATCATCATGAACAATAAAACTGT
CTGCTTACATAAACAGTAATACAAGGGGTGTTATGAGCCATATTCAACGGGAAACGTCGAGGCCGCGATT
AAATTCCAACATGGATGCTGATTTATATGGGTATAAATGGGCTCGCGATAATGTCGGGCAATCAGGTGCG
ACAATCTATCGCTTGTATGGGAAGCCCGATGCGCCAGAGTTGTTTCTGAAACATGGCAAAGGTAGCGTTG
CCAATGATGTTACAGATGAGATGGTCAGACTAAACTGGCTGACGGAATTTATGCCTCTTCCGACCATCAA
GCATTTTATCCGTACTCCTGATGATGCATGGTTACTCACCACTGCGATCCCCGGAAAAACAGCATTCCAG
GTATTAGAAGAATATCCTGATTCAGGTGAAAATATTGTTGATGCGCTGGCAGTGTTCCTGCGCCGGTTGC
ATTCGATTCCTGTTTGTAATTGTCCTTTTAACAGCGATCGCGTATTTCGTCTCGCTCAGGCGCAATCACG
AATGAATAACGGTTTGGTTGATGCGAGTGATTTTGATGACGAGCGTAATGGCTGGCCTGTTGAACAAGTC
TGGAAAGAAATGCATAAACTTTTGCCATTCTCACCGGATTCAGTCGTCACTCATGGTGATTTCTCACTTG
ATAACCTTATTTTTGACGAGGGGAAATTAATAGGTTGTATTGATGTTGGACGAGTCGGAATCGCAGACCG
ATACCAGGATCTTGCCATCCTATGGAACTGCCTCGGTGAGTTTTCTCCTTCATTACAGAAACGGCTTTTT
CAAAAATATGGTATTGATAATCCTGATATGAATAAATTGCAGTTTCATTTGATGCTCGATGAGTTTTTCT
AATCAGAATTGGTTAATTGGTTGTAACACTGGCAGAGCATTACGCTGACTTGACGGGACGGCGCAAGCTC
ATGACCAAAATCCCTTAACGTGAGTTACGCGTCGTTCCACTGAGCGTCAGACCCCGTAGAAAAGATCAAA
GGATCTTC
Features (pLannotate 1.2.2; 10 found; start..end, strand, type, name):
      1..589     +  rep_origin     ori: high-copy-number ColE1/pMB1/pBR322/pUC origin of replication
    772..864     +  CDS            lacI (fragment): lac repressor; lacI; The lac repressor binds to the lac operator to inhibit transcription in E. coli. This inhibition can be relieved by adding lactose or isopropyl-β-D-thiogalactopyranoside (IPTG).
    919..946     -  terminator     rrnB T2 terminator: transcription terminator T2 from the E. coli rrnB gene
   1078..1121    +  terminator     rrnB T1 terminator: Escherichia coli rrnB; transcription terminator T1 from the E. coli rrnB gene
   1168..1204    -  CDS            lacZα (fragment): LacZα fragment of β-galactosidase; lacZ fragment
   1243..1328    +  protein_bind   attL1 (fragment): mutant version of attL; recombination site for the Gateway® LR reaction LR Clonase™
   1319..1339    +  protein_bind   attB4: mutant version of attB; core recombination site for the Gateway® BP reaction BP Clonase™
   1995..2118    +  protein_bind   attR1: mutant version of attR; recombination site for the Gateway® LR reaction LR Clonase™
   2191..2209    -  promoter       T7 promoter: promoter for bacteriophage T7 RNA polymerase
   2343..3152    +  CDS            KanR: aminoglycoside phosphotransferase; aph(3')-Ia; confers resistance to kanamycin in bacteria or G418 (Geneticin®) in eukaryotes
