[The description below was written by a language model from this plasmid's Addgene catalogue record and pLannotate feature annotations shown in this document.]
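Description:
p5Edll4E1 is a 5' Gateway entry clone built by BP recombination into the pDONR P4-P1r donor backbone. It carries a zebrafish (Danio rerio) genomic fragment designated dll4E1, the endothelial-specific enhancer 1 of the Notch ligand gene dll4. The sequenced plasmid is 3,298 nt and is maintained in E. coli through a high-copy ColE1/pUC-type origin, with selection by a kanamycin resistance gene (aminoglycoside phosphotransferase). Although it is catalogued as a bacterial expression vector, it functions as a cloning intermediate and not as an expression construct. It holds a regulatory element, not a coding sequence.

In the feature table the insert itself is not annotated, but it evidently lies in the roughly 650 bp gap between the recombination sites upstream and the attR1 site downstream. The upstream site is annotated as an attL1 fragment overlapping an attB4 core, which is consistent with the attL4 site expected in a 5' entry clone made from this backbone. This attL4/attR1 arrangement lets the enhancer occupy the first position in a multisite Gateway LR reaction, where it is joined with middle and 3' entry clones in a destination vector. The rrnB T1 and T2 terminators upstream of the cassette insulate it from read-through transcription. A T7 promoter and short lacI and lacZα fragments are backbone remnants.

The record does not state whether a minimal promoter accompanies the enhancer, nor which downstream elements it is meant to be combined with. Given the stated purpose and its source in a study identifying developmentally active endothelial enhancers in zebrafish, it is most plausibly used to assemble reporter transgenes that test or exploit dll4E1-driven endothelial expression.
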