Addgene plasmid #90120: p5Edll4E1
Purpose: 5' Gateway entry clone containing endothelial specific enhancer 1 sequence of dll4
Depositing lab: Nathan Lawson. Depositing organization: University of Massachusetts, Worcester. Publication: Robust Identification of Developmentally Active Endothelial Enhancers in Zebrafish Using FANS-Assisted ATAC-Seq. Quillien A, Abdalla M, Yu J, Ou J, Zhu LJ, Lawson ND. Cell Rep. 2017 Jul 18;20(3):709-720. doi: 10.1016/j.celrep.2017.06.070. PubMed 28723572.
Backbone
  Vector backbone: pDONR P4-P1r
  Vector type: Bacterial Expression
Growth in bacteria
  Bacterial resistance: Kanamycin, 50 μg/mL
  Growth temperature: 37°C
  Growth strain: DH5alpha
  Copy number: High Copy
Gene/Insert
  Gene/Insert name: dll4E1
  Species: D. rerio (zebrafish)
  Entrez Gene: dll4 (a.k.a. si:ch211-244p18.5, zgc:136596)
  Cloning method: Gateway Cloning
Terms and licenses: Academic/Nonprofit Terms; Industry Terms: Not Available to Industry
How to cite: p5Edll4E1 was a gift from Nathan Lawson (Addgene plasmid # 90120 ; http://n2t.net/addgene:90120 ; RRID:Addgene_90120)
